Addgene plasmid #20607: pWZL Neo Myr Flag PRKCZ
Depositing lab: William Hahn & Jean Zhao. Depositing organization: Dana-Farber Cancer Institute. Publication: Integrative Genomic Approaches Identify IKBKE as a Breast Cancer Oncogene (Kinase Library Clones). Boehm JS, Zhao JJ, Yao J, Kim SY, Firestein R, Dunn IF, Sjostrom SK, Garraway LA, Weremowicz S, Richardson AL, Greulich H, Stewart CJ, Mulvey LA, Shen RR, Ambrogio L, Hirozane-Kishikawa T, Hill DE, Vidal M, Meyerson M, Grenier JK, Hinkle G, Root DE, Roberts TM, Lander ES, Polyak K, Hahn WC. Cell. 2007 Jun 15. 129(6):1065-1079. 10.1016/j.cell.2007.03.052 PubMed 17574021.
Backbone
  Vector backbone: pWZL-Neo-Myr-Flag-DEST
  Backbone manufacturer: William Hahn Lab (available at Addgene, #15300)
  Vector type: Mammalian Expression, Retroviral
  Selectable markers: Neomycin (select with G418)
Growth in bacteria
  Bacterial resistance: Ampicillin, 100 μg/mL
  Growth temperature: 37°C
  Growth strain: Stbl3
  Growth instructions: Stbl3 cells to prevent recombination.
  Copy number: Unknown
Gene/Insert
  Gene/Insert name: PRKCZ (alt name: protein kinase C, zeta)
  Species: H. sapiens (human)
  GenBank ID: NM_001033581
  Entrez Gene: PRKCZ (a.k.a. PKC-ZETA, PKC2)
  Tag / fusion protein: Myr (N terminal on backbone); Flag (N terminal on backbone)
  Cloning method: Gateway Cloning
  Sequencing primers: 5′ pWZL-Fwd (GAA CCT CCT CGT TCG ACC); 3′ pWZL-Rev (TTC CGG GCC CTC ACA TTG)
Resource information
  A portion of this plasmid was derived from a plasmid made by: 1-D12
Terms and licenses: Academic/Nonprofit Terms; Industry Terms: Not Available to Industry
Depositor comments: ORFs were cloned into Gateway compatible pEntry vectors. An LR recombination reaction was performed to move the ORF to pWZL-Neo-Myr-Flag DEST such that the ORF would have 5' myristoylation and flag tags. This plasmid is part of a kinase library, and the gene has been verified, but has not been fully sequenced for minor mutations. Please see the following link for plasmids from this article that are not part of the kinase library http://www.addgene.org/pubmed/17574021 There is a mutation in the sequence causing G23R substitution in the aa sequence.
How to cite: pWZL Neo Myr Flag PRKCZ was a gift from William Hahn & Jean Zhao (Addgene plasmid # 20607 ; http://n2t.net/addgene:20607 ; RRID:Addgene_20607)
