[The description below was written by a language model from this plasmid's Addgene catalogue record.]
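Description:
pWZL Neo Myr Flag PRKCZ is a retroviral mammalian expression plasmid carrying the human PRKCZ open reading frame (protein kinase C zeta) in the Gateway destination backbone pWZL-Neo-Myr-Flag-DEST. It is propagated in bacteria under ampicillin selection, in a recombination-deficient strain chosen to guard against rearrangement, which is a common precaution for vectors with repeated retroviral sequences. Transduced or transfected mammalian cells are selected with G418 through the neomycin resistance marker. The record includes no feature table, so the promoter driving the insert, the origin of replication and the arrangement of the viral elements are not explicitly stated. The copy number is listed as unknown.

The ORF was first cloned into a Gateway entry vector and then moved into the destination vector by an LR recombination reaction, which places it in frame behind two N-terminal elements supplied by the backbone: a myristoylation signal and a Flag epitope. A myristoylation sequence directs lipid modification of the protein's N terminus and so targets it to membranes, a strategy widely used to promote kinase activation. The Flag tag allows detection or immunoprecipitation of the fusion protein.

The construct belongs to a kinase library of myristoylated, Flag-tagged clones assembled for integrative genomic screens aimed at finding breast cancer oncogenes, and it is suited to stable retroviral delivery of membrane-targeted PRKCZ in such gain-of-function studies. The depositor notes that the identity of the gene was verified but the clone was not fully sequenced for minor mutations. One known mutation produces a G23R substitution in the encoded protein.
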