>Addgene plasmid #20607 | pWZL Neo Myr Flag PRKCZ | addgene partial sequence | sequence record 26431 | 20607 with pWZL-Fwd
TCCTTCTCTAGGCGCCGGCCGGATCCAGAATTCGCCACCATGGGGTCTTCAAAATCTAAACCAAAGGACC
CCAGCCAGCGCCGGCGCAGGATCCGAGGTTACCTTGACTACAAAGACGATGACGACAAGCAATTGACAAG
TTTGTACAAAAAAGTTGGCATGCCCAGCAGGACCGGCCCCAAGATGGAAGGGAGCGGCGGCCGCGTCCGC
CTCAAGGCGCATTACAGGGGGGACATCTTCATCACCAGCGTGGACGCCGCCACGACCTTCGAGGAGCTCT
GTGAGGAAGTGAGAGACATGTGTCGTCTGCACCAGCAGCACCCGCTCACCCTCAAGTGGGTGGACAGCGA
AGGTGACCCTTGCACGGTGTCCTCCCAGATGGAGCTGGAAGAGGCTTTCCGCCTGGCCCGTCAGTGCAGG
GATGAAGGCCTCATCATTCATGTTTTCCCGAGCACCCCTGAGCAGCCTGGCCTGCCATGTCCGGGAGAAG
ACAAATCTATCTACCGCCGGGGAGCCAGAAGATGGAGGAAGCTGTACCGTGCCAACGGCCACCTCTTCCA
AGCCAAGCGCTTTAACAGGAGAGCGTACTGCGGTCAGTGCAGCGAGAGGATATGGGGCCTCGCGAGGCAA
GGCTACAGGTGCATCAACTGCAAACTGNTGGTCC
